Addgene plasmid #148208: pAc5.1B-lambdaN-HA-DmCSL4_AA
Purpose: Insect Expression of DmCSL4
Depositing lab: Elisa Izaurralde. Depositing organization: Max Planck Institute for Developmental Biology.
Backbone
  Vector backbone: Unknown
  Vector type: Insect Expression
Growth in bacteria
  Bacterial resistance: Ampicillin, 100 μg/mL
  Growth temperature: 37°C
  Growth strain: DH5alpha
  Copy number: Low Copy
Gene/Insert
  Gene/Insert name: DmCSL4
  Species: D. melanogaster (fly)
  Entrez Gene: Csl4 (a.k.a. Dmel_CG6249, CG6249, CSL4, Dmel\CG6249, dCsl4)
  Cloning method: Unknown
Terms and licenses: Academic/Nonprofit Terms; Industry Terms: Not Available to Industry
Depositor comments: ORF extracted from NCBI: NM_135648.1 Plasmids from this collection were made available to the research community and donated after the lab closed. Please note that the sequence provided by the depositing laboratory may be theoretical/predicted or based on Sanger sequencing results. There may be discrepancies between sequencing results obtained by Addgene and the depositor sequence. If an Addgene verified sequence is not available, please contact before placing your order to request that our lab fully sequence the plasmid.
How to cite: pAc5.1B-lambdaN-HA-DmCSL4_AA was a gift from Elisa Izaurralde (Addgene plasmid # 148208 ; http://n2t.net/addgene:148208 ; RRID:Addgene_148208)
