[The description below was written by a language model from this plasmid's Addgene catalogue record and pLannotate feature annotations shown in this document.]
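Description:
pAc5.1B-lambdaN-HA-DmCSL4_AA is a 6.1 kb insect expression plasmid for producing the Drosophila melanogaster exosome subunit Csl4 (CG6249) as a tagged fusion protein in fly cells. The catalogue lists the backbone as unknown, but the name and the annotated features point to a pAc5.1-type vector. A roughly 2.5 kb Drosophila actin 5C promoter drives constitutive expression, and an SV40 polyadenylation signal lies downstream of the cloning region. The plasmid is propagated in E. coli through a ColE1/pUC-type origin and selected with ampicillin via a β-lactamase gene under its own promoter. The repository entry describes it as low copy. Short fragments annotated as SV40 large T antigen and tetracycline resistance are backbone remnants, not functional genes.

Immediately after the promoter, the reading frame opens with a short fragment of the bacteriophage lambda N protein, which is the RNA-binding peptide that recognises boxB hairpins. A single HA epitope follows (annotated as a partial match to 3xHA). The Csl4 open reading frame is not annotated by the feature tool, but it presumably fills the gap between the HA tag and the vector-encoded V5 tag. The record does not say whether the V5 tag is translated in frame or excluded by a stop codon. It also does not explain the "_AA" suffix.

The lambdaN-HA arrangement is the standard design for tethering assays. The fusion protein is recruited to a co-transfected reporter mRNA that carries boxB elements, so its effect on mRNA stability or translation can be measured, and HA allows detection or immunoprecipitation. The record itself states only insect expression of DmCSL4, and it notes that the depositor sequence may be theoretical.
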