Features (pLannotate 1.2.2; 10 found; start..end, strand, type, name):
     56..2568    +  promoter       Ac5 promoter: Drosophila melanogaster actin 5C promoter
   2588..2653    +  CDS            N (fragment): REGN_LAMBD - Experimental evidence at protein level: Swiss-Prot protein existence level 1. Plays a role as a transcriptional antitermination factor that allows the virus to initiate its lytic phase. Activates expression of the delayed viral early genes by modifying host RNA polymerase (RNAP) into a form that is resistant to termination signals. This antitermination function requires the host NusA protein which serves to stabilize the interaction between antitermination protein N and host RNA polymerase. From Escherichia phage lambda (Bacteriophage lambda).
   2678..2704    +  CDS            3xHA (fragment): three tandem HA epitope tags
   3393..3434    +  CDS            V5 tag: epitope tag from simian virus 5
   3534..3668    -  polyA_signal   SV40 poly(A) signal: SV40 polyadenylation signal
   3691..3775    -  CDS            large T antigen (fragment): large T antigen from SV40 (simian virus 40)
   3776..4246    +  CDS            TcR (fragment): tetracycline efflux protein; tet; confers resistance to tetracycline
   4290..4878    -  rep_origin     ori: high-copy-number ColE1/pMB1/pBR322/pUC origin of replication
   5049..5909    -  CDS            AmpR: β-lactamase; bla; confers resistance to ampicillin, carbenicillin, and related antibiotics
   5910..6014    -  promoter       AmpR promoter: bla
>Addgene plasmid #148208 | pAc5.1B-lambdaN-HA-DmCSL4_AA | depositor full sequence | sequence record 290656 | Full Sequence
CTTCAAGGAATTAATTCTATATTCTAAAAACACAAATGATACTTCTAAAAAAAATCATGAATGGCATCAA
CTCTGAATCAAATCTTTGCAGATGCACCTACTTCTCATTTCCACTGTCACATCATTTTTCCAGATCTCGC
TGCCTGTTATGTGGCCCACAAACCAAGACACGTTTTATGGCCATTAAAGCTGGCTGATCGTCGCCAAACA
CCAAATACATATCAATATGTACATTCGAGAAAGAAGCGATCAAAGAAGCGTCTTCGGGCGAGTAGGAGAA
TGCGGAGGAGAAGGAGAACGAGCTGATCTAGTATCTCTCCACAATCCAATGCCAACTGACCAACTGGCCA
TATTCGGAGCAATTTGAAGCCAATTTCCATCGCCTGGCGATCGCTCCATTCTTGGCTATATGTTTTTCAC
CGTTCCCGGGGCCATTTTCAAAGACTCGTCGGTAAGATAAGATTGTGTCACTCGCTGTCTCTCTTCATTT
GTCGAAGAATGCTGAGGAATTTCGCGATGACGTCGGCGAGTATTTTGAAGAATGAGAATAATTTGTATTT
ATACGAAAATCAGTTAGTGGAATTTTCTACAAAAACATGTTATCTATAGATAATTTTGTTGCAAAATATG
TTGACTATGACAAAGATTGTATGTATATACCTTTAATGTATTCTCATTTTCTTATGTATTTATAATGGCA
ATGATGATACTGATGATATTTTAAGATGATGCCAGACCACAGGCTGATTTCTGCGTCTTTTGCCGAACGC
AGTGCATGTGCGGTTGTTGTTTTTTGGAATAGTTTCAATTTTCGGACTGTCCGCTTTGATTTCAGTTTCT
TGGCTTATTCAAAAAGCAAAGTAAAGCCAAAAAAGCGAGATGGCAATACCAAATGCGGCAAAACGGTAGT
GGAAGGAAAGGGGTGCGGGGCAGCGGAAGGAAGGGTGGGGCGGGGCGTGGCGGGGTCTGTGGCTGGGCGC
GACGTCACCGACGTTGGAGCCACTCCTTTGACCATGTGTGCGTGTGTGTATTATTCGTGTCTCGCCACTC
GCCGGTTGTTTTTTTCTTTTTATCTCGCTCTCTCTAGCGCCATCTCGTACGCATGCTCAACGCACCGCAT
GTTGCCGTGTCCTTTATGCGTCATTTTGGCTCGAAATAGGCAATTATTTAAACAAAGATTAGTCAACGAA
AACGCTAAAATAAATAAGTCTACAATATGGTTACTTATTGCCATGTGTGTGCAGCCAACGATAGCAACAA
AAGCAACAACACAGTGGCTTTCCCTCTTTCACTTTTTGTTTGCAAGCGCGTGCGAGCAAGACGGCACGAC
CGGCAAACGCAATTACGCTGACAAAGAGCAGACGAAGTTTTGGCCGAAAAACATCAAGGCGCCTGATACG
AATGCATTTGCAATAACAATTGCGATATTTAATATTGTTTATGAAGCTGTTTGACTTCAAAACACACAAA
AAAAAAAATAAAACAAATTATTTGAAAGAGAATTAGGAATCGGACAGCTTATCGTTACGGGCTAACAGCA
CACCGAGACGAAATAGCTTACCTGACGTCACAGCCTCTGGAAGAACTGCCGCCAAGCAGAGAGAGAGAGA
AAAAGAGGGAGAGCAGCTTAGACCGCATGTGCTTGTGTGTGAGGCGTCTCTCTCTTCGTCTCCTGTTTGC
GCAAACGCATAGACTGCACTGAGAAAATCGATTACCTATTTTTTATGAATGAATATTTGCACTATTACTA
TTCAAAACTATTAAGATAGCAATCACATTCAATAGCCAAATACTATACCACCTGAGCGATGCAACGAAAT
GATCAATTTGAGCAAAAATGCTGCATATTTAGGACGGCATCATTATAGAAATGCTTCTTGCTGTGTACTT
TTCTCTCGTCTGGCAGCTGTTTCGCCGTTATTGTTAAAACCGGCTTAAGTTAGGTGTGTTTTCTACGACT
AGTGATGCCCCTACTAGAAGATGTGTGTTGCACAAATGTCCCTGAATAACCAATTTGAAGTGCAGATAGC
AGTAAACGTAAGCTAATATGAATATTATTTAACTGTAATGTTTTAATATCGCTGGACATTACTAATAAAC
CCACTATAAACACATGTACATATGTATGTTTTGGCATACAATGAGTAGTTGGGGAAAAAATGTGTAAAAG
CACCGTGACCATCACAGCATAAAGATAACCAGCTGAAGTATCGAATATGAGTAACCCCCAAATTGAATCA
CATGCCGCAACTGATAGGACCCATGGAAGTACACTCTTCATGGCGATATACAAGACACACACAAGCACGA
ACACCCAGTTGCGGAGGAAATTCTCCGTAAATGAAAACCCAATCGGCGAACAATTCATACCCATATATGG
TAAAAGTTTTGAACGCGACTTGAGAGCGGAGAGCATTGCGGCTGATAAGGTTTTAGCGCTAAGCGGGCTT
TATAAAACGGGCTGCGGGACCAGTTTTCATATCACTACCGTTTGAGTTCTTGTGCTGTGTGGATACTCCT
CCCGACACAAAGCCGCTCCATCAGCCAGCAGTCGTCTAATCCAGAGACCCCGGATCGGGGTACCAACATG
GACGCACAAACACGACGACGTGAGCGTCGCGCTGAGAAACAAGCTCAATGGAAAGCTGCAAACGGTGGAT
CTCCTCCACATATGGCTTACCCATACGATGTTCCAGATTACGCTCCTCCAAGCTTTATGAGTGAACAGCA
GGATGAGACTGTAGTCTGCCTGCCCGGGGAGCGACTCTGCAGAACCGAGGACAGCATAGTCCTGGGCATA
GGCACCTACGAGCAGAATGGCTACATTTACGCCTCCAAGTCTGGAATTGTCAACATCGAAGATTCGGGTG
ATAAATGCCAGGTGGTTAGTGTGCATAAGCCCGGATTTCATCTAACCATCCCAGCCACCGGAGACGTGGT
CACAGCCAGAGTTCTCGTCACAACTCCAAAATTCGCCAAGTGCGCCATTTTCTGCGTACGAAATGTGCTG
CTGGAAAGCAGCTACCGCGGACTTCTGCGCAAGGAGGATGTCCGGGAGACCGAAAAAGATCGCGTCGATA
TCTACAAGTCCTTCCGGCCGGGCGATGTCATCCTGGCGAGGGTCATTAACCAACTGGAGCAGTCCTTCCT
CCTGACCACCGCCGAAAATGAACTCGGCGTGGTCATCGCCTATGCCAGTGATTACCGGAAGACCCGGGTG
CCCATGGTGCCGGTCGGCTGGAGCGAGATGCAGTGCCCCCAGACCACGATCAAGGAGCCACGGAAAGTGG
CTAAAGTTCTGCCTGAGAGTTCAATAAATGCTGTGAAATAAGAATTCTGCAGATATCCAGCACAGTGGCG
GCCGCTCGAGTCTAGAGGGCCCGCGGTTCGAAGGTAAGCCTATCCCTAACCCTCTCCTCGGTCTCGATTC
TACGCGTACCGGTCATCATCACCATCACCATTGAGTTTAAACCCGCTGATCAGCCTCGACTGTGCCTTCT
AAGGCCTGAGCTCGCTGATCAGCCTCGATCGAGGATCCAGACATGATAAGATACATTGATGAGTTTGGAC
AAACCACAACTAGAATGCAGTGAAAAAAATGCTTTATTTGTGAAATTTGTGATGCTATTGCTTTATTTGT
AACCATTATAAGCTGCAATAAACAAGTTAACAACAACAATTGCATTCATTTTATGTTTCAGGTTCAGGGG
GAGGTGTGGGAGGTTTTTTAAAGCAAGTAAAACCTCTACAAATGTGGTATGGCTGATTATGATCAGTCGA
CCGATGCCCTTGAGAGCCTTCAACCCAGTCAGCTCCTTCCGGTGGGCGCGGGGCATGACTATCGTCGCCG
CACTTATGACTGTCTTCTTTATCATGCAACTCGTAGGACAGGTGCCGGCAGCGCTCTGGGTCATTTTCGG
CGAGGACCGCTTTCGCTGGAGCGCGACGATGATCGGCCTGTCGCTTGCGGTATTCGGAATCTTGCACGCC
CTCGCTCAAGCCTTCGTCACTGGTCCCGCCACCAAACGTTTCGGCGAGAAGCAGGCCATTATCGCCGGCA
TGGCGGCCGACGCGCTGGGCTACGTCTTGCTGGCGTTCGCGACGCGAGGCTGGATGGCCTTCCCCATTAT
GATTCTTCTCGCTTCCGGCGGCATCGGGATGCCCGCGTTGCAGGCCATGCTGTCCAGGCAGGTAGATGAC
GACCATCAGGGACAGCTTCAAGGATCGCTCGCGGCTCTTACCAGCCAGCAAAAGGCCAGGAACCGTAAAA
AGGCCGCGTTGCTGGCGTTTTTCCATAGGCTCCGCCCCCCTGACGAGCATCACAAAAATCGACGCTCAAG
TCAGAGGTGGCGAAACCCGACAGGACTATAAAGATACCAGGCGTTTCCCCCTGGAAGCTCCCTCGTGCGC
TCTCCTGTTCCGACCCTGCCGCTTACCGGATACCTGTCCGCCTTTCTCCCTTCGGGAAGCGTGGCGCTTT
CTCAATGCTCACGCTGTAGGTATCTCAGTTCGGTGTAGGTCGTTCGCTCCAAGCTGGGCTGTGTGCACGA
ACCCCCCGTTCAGCCCGACCGCTGCGCCTTATCCGGTAACTATCGTCTTGAGTCCAACCCGGTAAGACAC
GACTTATCGCCACTGGCAGCAGCCACTGGTAACAGGATTAGCAGAGCGAGGTATGTAGGCGGTGCTACAG
AGTTCTTGAAGTGGTGGCCTAACTACGGCTACACTAGAAGGACAGTATTTGGTATCTGCGCTCTGCTGAA
GCCAGTTACCTTCGGAAAAAGAGTTGGTAGCTCTTGATCCGGCAAACAAACCACCGCTGGTAGCGGTGGT
TTTTTTGTTTGCAAGCAGCAGATTACGCGCAGAAAAAAAGGATCTCAAGAAGATCCTTTGATCTTTTCTA
CGGGGTCTGACGCTCAGTGGAACGAAAACTCACGTTAAGGGATTTTGGTCATGAGATTATCAAAAAGGAT
CTTCACCTAGATCCTTTTAAATTAAAAATGAAGTTTTAAATCAATCTAAAGTATATATGAGTAAACTTGG
TCTGACAGTTACCAATGCTTAATCAGTGAGGCACCTATCTCAGCGATCTGTCTATTTCGTTCATCCATAG
TTGCCTGACTCCCCGTCGTGTAGATAACTACGATACGGGAGGGCTTACCATCTGGCCCCAGTGCTGCAAT
GATACCGCGAGACCCACGCTCACCGGCTCCAGATTTATCAGCAATAAACCAGCCAGCCGGAAGGGCCGAG
CGCAGAAGTGGTCCTGCAACTTTATCCGCCTCCATCCAGTCTATTAATTGTTGCCGGGAAGCTAGAGTAA
GTAGTTCGCCAGTTAATAGTTTGCGCAACGTTGTTGCCATTGCTGCAGGCATCGTGGTGTCACGCTCGTC
GTTTGGTATGGCTTCATTCAGCTCCGGTTCCCAACGATCAAGGCGAGTTACATGATCCCCCATGTTGTGC
AAAAAAGCGGTTAGCTCCTTCGGTCCTCCGATCGTTGTCAGAAGTAAGTTGGCCGCAGTGTTATCACTCA
TGGTTATGGCAGCACTGCATAATTCTCTTACTGTCATGCCATCCGTAAGATGCTTTTCTGTGACTGGTGA
GTACTCAACCAAGTCATTCTGAGAATAGTGTATGCGGCGACCGAGTTGCTCTTGCCCGGCGTCAACACGG
GATAATACCGCGCCACATAGCAGAACTTTAAAAGTGCTCATCATTGGAAAACGTTCTTCGGGGCGAAAAC
TCTCAAGGATCTTACCGCTGTTGAGATCCAGTTCGATGTAACCCACTCGTGCACCCAACTGATCTTCAGC
ATCTTTTACTTTCACCAGCGTTTCTGGGTGAGCAAAAACAGGAAGGCAAAATGCCGCAAAAAAGGGAATA
AGGGCGACACGGAAATGTTGAATACTCATACTCTTCCTTTTTCAATATTATTGAAGCATTTATCAGGGTT
ATTGTCTCATGAGCGGATACATATTTGAATGTATTTAGAAAAATAAACAAATAGGGGTTCCGCGCACATT
TCCCCGAAAAGTGCCACCTGACGTCTAAGAAACCATTATTATCATGACATTAACCTATAAAAATAGGCGT
ATCACGAGGCCCTTTCGT
